>Addgene plasmid #83415 | pCDNA5_FRB-pBirA-HA | addgene full sequence | sequence record 173676 | Addgene NGS Result
GCTGAGTAGTGCGCGAGCAAAATTTAAGCTACAACAAGGCAAGGCTTGACCGACAATTGCATGAAGAATC
TGCTTAGGGTTAGGCGTTTTGCGCTGCTTCGCGATGTACGGGCCAGATATACGCGTTGACATTGATTATT
GACTAGTTATTAATAGTAATCAATTACGGGGTCATTAGTTCATAGCCCATATATGGAGTTCCGCGTTACA
TAACTTACGGTAAATGGCCCGCCTGGCTGACCGCCCAACGACCCCCGCCCATTGACGTCAATAATGACGT
ATGTTCCCATAGTAACGCCAATAGGGACTTTCCATTGACGTCAATGGGTGGAGTATTTACGGTAAACTGC
CCACTTGGCAGTACATCAAGTGTATCATATGCCAAGTACGCCCCCTATTGACGTCAATGACGGTAAATGG
CCCGCCTGGCATTATGCCCAGTACATGACCTTATGGGACTTTCCTACTTGGCAGTACATCTACGTATTAG
TCATCGCTATTACCATGGTGATGCGGTTTTGGCAGTACATCAATGGGCGTGGATAGCGGTTTGACTCACG
GGGATTTCCAAGTCTCCACCCCATTGACGTCAATGGGAGTTTGTTTTGGCACCAAAATCAACGGGACTTT
CCAAAATGTCGTAACAACTCCGCCCCATTGACGCAAATGGGCGGTAGGCGTGTACGGTGGGAGGTCTATA
TAAGCAGAGCTCTCCCTATCAGTGATAGAGATCTCCCTATCAGTGATAGAGATCGTCGACGAGCTCGTTT
AGTGAACCGTCAGATCGCCTGGAGACGCCATCCACGCTGTTTTGACCTCCATAGAAGACACCGGGACCGA
TCCAGCCTCCGGACTCTAGCGTTTAAACTTAAGCTTGGTACCATGGCTTCTAGAATCCTCTGGCATGAGA
TGTGGCATGAAGGCCTGGAAGAGGCATCTCGTTTGTACTTTGGGGAAAGGAACGTGAAAGGCATGTTTGA
GGTGCTGGAGCCCTTGCATGCTATGATGGAACGGGGCCCCCAGACTCTGAAGGAAACATCCTTTAATCAG
GCCTATGGTCGAGATTTAATGGAGGCCCAAGAGTGGTGCAGGAAGTACATGAAATCAGGGAATGTCAAGG
ACCTCCTCCAAGCCTGGGACCTCTATTATCATGTGTTCCGACGAATCTCAAAGACTAGTGAATTCGGATC
CAAGGACAACACCGTGCCCCTGAAGCTGATCGCCCTGCTGGCCAACGGCGAGTTCCACTCTGGCGAGCAG
CTGGGAGAGACCCTGGGAATGAGCAGAGCCGCCATCAACAAGCACATCCAGACACTGAGAGACTGGGGAG
TGGACGTGTTCACCGTGCCTGGCAAGGGCTACAGCCTGCCTGAGCCTATCCAGCTGCTGAACGCCAAGCA
GATCCTGGGACAGCTGGATGGCGGAAGCGTGGCCGTGCTGCCTGTGATCGACTCCACCAATCAGTACCTG
CTGGACAGAATCGGAGAGCTGAAGTCCGGCGACGCCTGCATCGCCGAGTACCAGCAGGCTGGCAGAGGAG
GCAGAGGACGGAAGTGGTTCAGCCCATTCGGAGCCAACCTGTACCTGTCCATGTTCTGGAGACTGGAGCA
GGGACCTGCTGCTGCCATCGGACTGAGTCTGGTGATCGGAATCGTGATGGCCGAGGTGCTGAGAAAGCTG
GGAGCCGACAAGGTGAGAGTGAAGTGGCCTAATGACCTGTACCTCCAGGACCGCAAGCTGGCTGGCATCC
TGGTGGAGCTGACAGGCAAGACAGGCGATGCCGCTCAGATCGTGATCGGAGCCGGAATCAACATGGCCAT
GAGAAGAGTGGAGGAGAGCGTGGTGAACCAGGGCTGGATCACCCTGCAGGAGGCTGGCATCAACCTGGAC
CGGAACACCCTGGCCGCCATGCTGATCAGAGAGCTGAGAGCCGCTCTGGAGCTGTTCGAGCAGGAGGGAC
TGGCTCCTTACCTGAGCAGATGGGAGAAGCTGGACAACTTCATCAACAGACCTGTGAAGCTGATCATCGG
CGACAAGGAAATCTTCGGCATCTCCAGAGGAATCGACAAGCAGGGAGCTCTGCTGCTGGAGCAGGACGGA
ATCATCAAGCCCTGGATGGGCGGAGAAATCTCCCTGAGAAGCGCAGAGAAGGCTTACCCTTACGATGTAC
CGGATTACGCATAGGCGGCCGCTCGAGTCTAGAGGGCCCGTTTAAACCCGCTGATCAGCCTCGACTGTGC
CTTCTAGTTGCCAGCCATCTGTTGTTTGCCCCTCCCCCGTGCCTTCCTTGACCCTGGAAGGTGCCACTCC
CACTGTCCTTTCCTAATAAAATGAGGAAATTGCATCGCATTGTCTGAGTAGGTGTCATTCTATTCTGGGG
GGTGGGGTGGGGCAGGACAGCAAGGGGGAGGATTGGGAAGACAATAGCAGGCATGCTGGGGATGCGGTGG
GCTCTATGGCTTCTGAGGCGGAAAGAACCAGCTGGGGCTCTAGGGGGTATCCCC
[124 nt withheld, positions 2505-2628]
C
[91 nt withheld, positions 2630-2720]
AGGGTGATGGTTCACGTACCTAGAAGTTCCTATTCCGAAGTTCCTATTCTCTAGAAAGTATAGGAACTTC
CTTGGCCAAAAAGCCTGAACTCACCGCGACGTCTGTCGAGAAGTTTCTGATCGAAAAGTTCGACAGCGTC
TCCGACCTGATGCAGCTCTCGGAGGGCGAAGAATCTCGTGCTTTCAGCTTCGATGTAGGAGGGCGTGGAT
ATGTCCTGCGGGTAAATAGCTGCGCCGATGGTTTCTACAAAGATCGTTATGTTTATCGGCACTTTGCATC
GGCCGCGCTCCCGATTCCGGAAGTGCTTGACATTGGGGAATTCAGCGAGAGCCTGACCTATTGCATCTCC
CGCCGTGCACAGGGTGTCACGTTGCAAGACCTGCCTGAAACCGAACTGCCCGCTGTTCTGCAGCCGGTCG
CGGAGGCCATGGATGCGATCGCTGCGGCCGATCTTAGCCAGACGAGCGGGTTCGGCCCATTCGGACCGCA
AGGAATCGGTCAATACACTACATGGCGTGATTTCATATGCGCGATTGCTGATCCCCATGTGTATCACTGG
CAAACTGTGATGGACGACACCGTCAGTGCGTCCGTCGCGCAGGCTCTCGATGAGCTGATGCTTTGGGCCG
AGGACTGCCCCGAAGTCCGGCACCTCGTGCACGCGGATTTCGGCTCCAACAATGTCCTGACGGACAATGG
CCGCATAACAGCGGTCATTGACTGGAGCGAGGCGATGTTCGGGGATTCCCAATACGAGGTCGCCAACATC
TTCTTCTGGAGGCCGTGGTTGGCTTGTATGGAGCAGCAGACGCGCTACTTCGAGCGGAGGCATCCGGAGC
TTGCAGGATCGCCGCGGCTCCGGGCGTATATGCTCCGCATTGGTCTTGACCAACTCTATCAGAGCTTGGT
TGACGGCAATTTCGATGATGCAGCTTGGGCGCAGGGTCGATGCGACGCAATCGTCCGATCCGGAGCCGGG
ACTGTCGGGCGTACACAAATCGCCCGCAGAAGCGCGGCCGTCTGGACCGATGGCTGTGTAGAAGTACTCG
CCGATAGTGGAAACCGACGCCCCAGCACTCGTCCGAGGGCAAAGGAATAGCACGTACTACGAGATTTCGA
TTCCACCGCCGCCTTCTATGAAAGGTTGGGCTTCGGAATCGTTTTCCGGGACGCCGGCTGGATGATCCTC
CAGCGCGGGGATCTCATGCTGGAGTTCTTCGCCCACCCCAACTTGTTTATTGCAGCTTATAATGGTTACA
AATAAAGCAATAGCATCACAAATTTCACAAATAAAGCATTTTTTTCACTGCATTCTAGTTGTGGTTTGTC
CAAACTCATCAATGTATCTTATCATGTCTGTATACCGTCGACCTCTAGCTAGAGCTTGGCGTAATCATGG
TCATAGCTGTTTCCTGTGTGAAATTGTTATCCGCTCACAATTCCACACAACATACGAGCCGGAAGCATAA
AGTGTAAAGCCTGGGGTGCCTAATGAGTGAGCTAACTCACATTAATTGCGTTGCGCTCACTGCCCGCTTT
CCAGTCGGGAAACCTGTCGTGCCAGCTGCATTAATGAATCGGCCAACGCGCGGGGAGAGGCGGTTTGCGT
ATTGGGCGCTCTTCCGCTTCCTCGCTCACTGACTCGCTGCGCTCGGTCGTTCGGCTGCGGCGAGCGGTAT
CAGCTCACTCAAAGGCGGTAATACGGTTATCCACAGAATCAGGGGATAACGCAGGAAAGAACATGTGAGC
AAAAGGCCAGCAAAAGGCCAGGAACCGTAAAAAGGCCGCGTTGCTGGCGTTTTTCCATAGGCTCCGCCCC
CCTGACGAGCATCACAAAAATCGACGCTCAAGTCAGAGGTGGCGAAACCCGACAGGACTATAAAGATACC
AGGCGTTTCCCCCTGGAAGCTCCCTCGTGCGCTCTCCTGTTCCGACCCTGCCGCTTACCGGATACCTGTC
CGCCTTTCTCCCTTCGGGAAGCGTGGCGCTTTCTCATAGCTCACGCTGTAGGTATCTCAGTTCGGTGTAG
GTCGTTCGCTCCAAGCTGGGCTGTGTGCACGAACCCCCCGTTCAGCCCGACCGCTGCGCCTTATCCGGTA
ACTATCGTCTTGAGTCCAACCCGGTAAGACACGACTTATCGCCACTGGCAGCAGCCACTGGTAACAGGAT
TAGCAGAGCGAGGTATGTAGGCGGTGCTACAGAGTTCTTGAAGTGGTGGCCTAACTACGGCTACACTAGA
AGAACAGTATTTGGTATCTGCGCTCTGCTGAAGCCAGTTACCTTCGGAAAAAGAGTTGGTAGCTCTTGAT
CCGGCAAACAAACCACCGCTGGTAGCGGTGGTTTTTTTGTTTGCAAGCAGCAGATTACGCGCAGAAAAAA
AGGATCTCAAGAAGATCCTTTGATCTTTTCTACGGGGTCTGACGCTCAGTGGAACGAAAACTCACGTTAA
GGGATTTTGGTCATGAGATTATCAAAAAGGATCTTCACCTAGATCCTTTTAAATTAAAAATGAAGTTTTA
AATCAATCTAAAGTATATATGAGTAAACTTGGTCTGACAGTTACCAATGCTTAATCAGTGAGGCACCTAT
CTCAGCGATCTGTCTATTTCGTTCATCCATAGTTGCCTGACTCCCCGTCGTGTAGATAACTACGATACGG
GAGGGCTTACCATCTGGCCCCAGTGCTGCAATGATACCGCGAGACCCACGCTCACCGGCTCCAGATTTAT
CAGCAATAAACCAGCCAGCCGGAAGGGCCGAGCGCAGAAGTGGTCCTGCAACTTTATCCGCCTCCATCCA
GTCTATTAATTGTTGCCGGGAAGCTAGAGTAAGTAGTTCGCCAGTTAATAGTTTGCGCAACGTTGTTGCC
ATTGCTACAGGCATCGTGGTGTCACGCTCGTCGTTTGGTATGGCTTCATTCAGCTCCGGTTCCCAACGAT
CAAGGCGAGTTACATGATCCCCCATGTTGTGCAAAAAAGCGGTTAGCTCCTTCGGTCCTCCGATCGTTGT
CAGAAGTAAGTTGGCCGCAGTGTTATCACTCATGGTTATGGCAGCACTGCATAATTCTCTTACTGTCATG
CCATCCGTAAGATGCTTTTCTGTGACTGGTGAGTACTCAACCAAGTCATTCTGAGAATAGTGTATGCGGC
GACCGAGTTGCTCTTGCCCGGCGTCAATACGGGATAATACCGCGCCACATAGCAGAACTTTAAAAGTGCT
CATCATTGGAAAACGTTCTTCGGGGCGAAAACTCTCAAGGATCTTACCGCTGTTGAGATCCAGTTCGATG
TAACCCACTCGTGCACCCAACTGATCTTCAGCATCTTTTACTTTCACCAGCGTTTCTGGGTGAGCAAAAA
CAGGAAGGCAAAATGCCGCAAAAAAGGGAATAAGGGCGACACGGAAATGTTGAATACTCATACTCTTCCT
TTTTCAATATTATTGAAGCATTTATCAGGGTTATTGTCTCATGAGCGGATACATATTTGAATGTATTTAG
AAAAATAAACAAATAGGGGTTCCGCGCACATTTCCCCGAAAAGTGCCACCTGACGTCGACGGATCGGGAG
ATCTCCCGATCCCCTATGGTGCACTCTCAGTACAATCTGCTCTGATGCCGCATAGTTAAGCCAGTATCTG
CTCCCTGCTTGTGTGTTGGAGGTC
Features (pLannotate 1.2.2; 22 found; start..end, strand, type, name):
    128..507     +  enhancer       CMV enhancer: human cytomegalovirus immediate early enhancer
    508..711     +  promoter       CMV promoter: human cytomegalovirus (CMV) immediate early promoter
    713..732     +  promoter       PLtetO-1 promoter (fragment): modified phage lambda PL promoter with tet operator sites (Lutz and Bujard, 1997)
    734..753     +  promoter       PLtetO-1 promoter (fragment): modified phage lambda PL promoter with tet operator sites (Lutz and Bujard, 1997)
    761..794     +  promoter       TRE3GV promoter (fragment): 3rd-generation Tet-responsive promoter that can be activated by binding of Tet-On® 3G, optimized for retroviral and lentiviral vectors
    895..1173    +  CDS            FRB*: T2098L mutant of FKBP-rapamycin binding domain of human FRAP binds synthetic ligands such as AP21967
   1192..2151    +  CDS            BirA(R118G): promiscuous R118G mutant of the E. coli biotin protein ligase (Cronan, 2005) also known as BirA* or BioID
   2235..2459    +  polyA_signal   bGH poly(A) signal: bovine growth hormone polyadenylation signal
   2463..2484    +  promoter       SV40 promoter (fragment): SV40 enhancer and early promoter
   2505..2738    +  rep_origin     f1 ori (fragment) (sequence partly withheld): f1 bacteriophage origin of replication; arrow indicates direction of (+) strand synthesis
   2743..2790    +  protein_bind   FRT: FLP-mediated recombination occurs in the 8-bp core sequence TCTAGAAA (Turan and Bode, 2011). FLP recombinase from the Saccharomyces cerevisiae 2μ plasmid
   2798..3820    +  CDS            HygR: aminoglycoside phosphotransferase from E. coli; aph(4)-Ia; confers resistance to hygromycin
   3830..3955    +  CDS            ble (fragment): BLE_KLEPN - Experimental evidence at protein level: Swiss-Prot protein existence level 1. Binding protein with a strong affinity to the bleomycin family of antibiotics. Binds to CL990; an antimitotic-antibiotic compound. From Klebsiella pneumoniae.
   3950..4071    +  polyA_signal   SV40 poly(A) signal: SV40 polyadenylation signal
   4144..4160    -  protein_bind   lac operator: The lac repressor binds to the lac operator to inhibit transcription in E. coli. This inhibition can be relieved by adding lactose or isopropyl-β-D-thiogalactopyranoside (IPTG). lac repressor encoded by lacI
   4168..4198    -  promoter       lac promoter: promoter for the E. coli lac operon
   4213..4234    -  protein_bind   CAP binding site: CAP binding activates transcription in the presence of cAMP. E. coli catabolite activator protein
   4247..4339    -  CDS            lacI (fragment): lac repressor; lacI; The lac repressor binds to the lac operator to inhibit transcription in E. coli. This inhibition can be relieved by adding lactose or isopropyl-β-D-thiogalactopyranoside (IPTG).
   4522..5110    -  rep_origin     ori: high-copy-number ColE1/pMB1/pBR322/pUC origin of replication
   5281..6141    -  CDS            AmpR: β-lactamase; bla; confers resistance to ampicillin, carbenicillin, and related antibiotics
   6142..6246    -  promoter       AmpR promoter: bla
   6305..6357    -  misc_feature   bom (fragment): basis of mobility region from pBR322
