[The description below was written by a language model from this plasmid's Addgene catalogue record and pLannotate feature annotations shown in this document.]
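Description:
pCDNA5_FRB-pBirA-HA is a mammalian expression plasmid of about 6.4 kb built on a pcDNA5 backbone. It is maintained in E. coli at high copy through a ColE1/pUC-type origin with ampicillin selection (AmpR under its own bla promoter). The CMV immediate-early enhancer and promoter drive the insert. Short tet-operator-like fragments are annotated just downstream of the promoter, which suggests a tetracycline-regulatable (TO-type) version of the backbone, although the catalogue entry does not state this. Transcripts terminate at the bGH polyadenylation signal. The backbone also carries an FRT site placed directly upstream of a hygromycin resistance coding sequence followed by an SV40 poly(A) signal. This arrangement is typical of vectors designed for FLP-mediated integration into a genomic FRT landing site, where hygromycin resistance becomes expressed after recombination. Hygromycin is the listed mammalian selectable marker.

The roughly 1.3 kb insert, cloned between KpnI and NotI, encodes the FKBP12-rapamycin binding (FRB) domain of human mTOR fused at its C terminus to pBirA and then an HA epitope tag. The feature table identifies the ligase as the promiscuous R118G mutant of E. coli biotin ligase (BirA*, as used in BioID). The HA tag is not separately annotated. The annotation software matched the FRB segment to the T2098L "FRB*" variant, but the catalogue does not mention any mutation, so this should be checked against the sequence. In cells, the promiscuous ligase releases reactive biotinoyl-AMP that biotinylates nearby proteins. The construct is therefore used for proximity-directed biotin labeling around the FRB domain, for example to identify proteins recruited to it by rapamycin, while the HA tag allows detection of the fusion.
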