Addgene plasmid #83415: pCDNA5_FRB-pBirA-HA
Purpose: proximity-directed biotin labeling on the FRB domain of mTOR in mammalian cell
Depositing lab: Hyun-Woo Rhee. Depositing organization: Ulsan National Institute of Science and Technology (UNIST). Publication: Proximity-Directed Labeling Reveals a New Rapamycin-Induced Heterodimer of FKBP25 and FRB in Live Cells. Lee SY, Lee H, Lee HK, Lee SW, Ha SC, Kwon T, Seo JK, Lee C, Rhee HW. ACS Cent Sci. 2016 Aug 24;2(8):506-16. doi: 10.1021/acscentsci.6b00137. Epub 2016 Aug 12. PubMed 27610411.
Backbone
  Vector backbone: pcDNA5
  Backbone size w/o insert (bp): 5082
  Total vector size (bp): 6384
  Vector type: Mammalian Expression
  Selectable markers: Hygromycin
Growth in bacteria
  Bacterial resistance: Ampicillin, 100 μg/mL
  Growth temperature: 37°C
  Growth strain: DH5alpha
  Copy number: High Copy
Gene/Insert
  Gene/Insert name: FRB-pBirA-HA (alt name: FKBP12-rapamycin binding domain)
  Species: H. sapiens (human), Synthetic
  Insert size (bp): 1302
  GenBank ID: NM_004958.3.
  Entrez Gene: MTOR (a.k.a. FRAP, FRAP1, FRAP2, RAFT1, RAPT1, SKS)
  Promoter: CMV-F
  Tag / fusion protein: pBirA (C terminal on insert); HA (C terminal on insert)
  Cloning method: Restriction Enzyme; 5′ cloning site KpnI (not destroyed); 3′ cloning site NotI (not destroyed)
  Sequencing primers: 5′ CMV-F; 3′ BGH-R
Terms and licenses: Academic/Nonprofit Terms; Industry Terms: Not Available to Industry
How to cite: pCDNA5_FRB-pBirA-HA was a gift from Hyun-Woo Rhee (Addgene plasmid # 83415 ; http://n2t.net/addgene:83415 ; RRID:Addgene_83415)
