>Addgene plasmid #83415 | pCDNA5_FRB-pBirA-HA | depositor partial sequence | sequence record 168984 | CMV-F
GCGGGGGGGGGGGGGGCATATAAGCAGGAGCTCTCCCTATCAGTGATAGAGATCTCCCTATCAGTGATAG
AGATCGTCGACGAGCTCGTTTAGTGAACCGTCAGATCGCCTGGAGACGCCATCCACGCTGTTTTGACCTC
CATAGAAGACACCGGGACCGATCCAGCCTCCGGACTCTAGCGTTTAAACTTAAGCTTGGTACCATGGCTT
CTAGAATCCTCTGGCATGAGATGTGGCATGAAGGCCTGGAAGAGGCATCTCGTTTGTACTTTGGGGAAAG
GAACGTGAAAGGCATGTTTGAGGTGCTGGAGCCCTTGCATGCTATGATGGAACGGGGCCCCCAGACTCTG
AAGGAAACATCCTTTAATCAGGCCTATGGTCGAGATTTAATGGAGGCCCAAGAGTGGTGCAGGAAGTACA
TGAAATCAGGGAATGTCAAGGACCTCCTCCAAGCCTGGGACCTCTATTATCATGTGTTCCGACGAATCTC
AAAGACTAGTGAATTCGGATCCAAGGACAACACCGTGCCCCTGAAGCTGATCGCCCTGCTGGCCAACGGC
GAGTTCCACTCTGGCGAGCAGCTGGGAGAGACCCTGGGAATGAGCAGAGCCGCCATCAACAAGCACATCC
AGACACTGAGAGACTGGGGAGTGGACGTGTTCACCGTGCCTGGCAAGGGCTACAGCCTGCCTGAGCCTAT
CCAGCTGCTGAACGCCAAGCAGATCCTGGGACAGCTGGATGGCGGAAGCGTGGCCGTGCTGCCTGTGATC
GACTCCACCAATCAGTACCTGCTGGACAGAATCGGAGAGCTGAAGTCCGGCGACGCCTGCATCGCCGAGT
ACCAGCAGGCTGGCAGAGGAGGCAGAGGACGGAAGTGGTTCAGCCCATTCGGAGCCAACCTGTACCTGTC
CATGTTCTGGAGACTGGAGCAGGGACCTGCTGCTGCCATCGGACTGAAGTCTGGTGATCGGAATCGTGAT
GGCCGAGGTGCTGAGAAAGCTGGGAGCCGACAAGGTGAAGAGTGAAGTGGCCTAATGACCTGTACCTCCA
GGACCGCAAGCTGGCTGGCATCCTGGGTGGAGCTGACAGGCAAGACAGGCGATGCCGCTTCAGATCGTGA
TCGGAGCCGGAATCAACATGGGCCTGAAGAGA
